Addgene plasmid #99957: pcDNA3.1-TFEBS211A-MYC (#805)
Purpose: mammalian expression
Depositing lab: James Brugarolas. Depositing organization: University of Texas Southwestern Medical Center. Publication: Multistep regulation of TFEB by MTORC1. Vega-Rubin-de-Celis S, Pena-Llopis S, Konda M, Brugarolas J. Autophagy. 2017 Mar 4;13(3):464-472. doi: 10.1080/15548627.2016.1271514. Epub 2017 Jan 5. PubMed 28055300.
Backbone
  Vector backbone: pcDNA3.1
  Backbone manufacturer: Invitrogen
  Vector type: Mammalian Expression
  Selectable markers: Neomycin (select with G418)
Growth in bacteria
  Bacterial resistance: Ampicillin, 100 μg/mL
  Growth temperature: 37°C
  Growth strain: DH5alpha
  Copy number: Unknown
Gene/Insert
  Gene/Insert name: TFEB
  Species: H. sapiens (human)
  Mutation: S211A
  Entrez Gene: TFEB (a.k.a. ALPHATFEB, BHLHE35, TCFEB)
  Tag / fusion protein: Myc (C terminal on backbone); 6xHIs (C terminal on backbone)
  Cloning method: Restriction Enzyme; 5′ cloning site Unknown (unknown if destroyed); 3′ cloning site Unknown (unknown if destroyed)
Terms and licenses: Academic/Nonprofit Terms; Industry Terms: Not Available to Industry
How to cite: pcDNA3.1-TFEBS211A-MYC (#805) was a gift from James Brugarolas (Addgene plasmid # 99957 ; http://n2t.net/addgene:99957 ; RRID:Addgene_99957)
