[The description below was written by a language model from this plasmid's Addgene catalogue record and pLannotate feature annotations shown in this document.]
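Description:
pcDNA3.1-TFEBS211A-MYC is a mammalian expression plasmid of about 6.9 kb built on the Invitrogen pcDNA3.1 backbone. It carries human TFEB with a serine-to-alanine substitution at residue 211. It is propagated in E. coli through a high-copy ColE1/pUC-type origin with ampicillin selection (AmpR under its own bla promoter). It also contains an f1 origin, which permits single-stranded DNA production. For selection in mammalian cells, an SV40 enhancer/early promoter drives a neomycin phosphotransferase gene followed by the SV40 polyadenylation signal, so stable transfectants can be selected with G418.

The TFEB coding sequence lies downstream of the human CMV immediate-early enhancer and promoter and is terminated by the bovine growth hormone polyadenylation signal. A T7 promoter between the CMV promoter and the insert allows in vitro transcription or serves as a sequencing primer site. The catalogue lists backbone-encoded C-terminal Myc and 6xHis tags. The automated annotation does not label the Myc epitope, but it detects a short fragment just after the TFEB reading frame that corresponds to the His tag. Other short fragment hits (an HIV-1 LTR piece, ble, lacI, bom) look like partial sequence matches within the backbone rather than functional elements. The cloning sites used are not recorded.

TFEB is a MiT/TFE-family transcription factor that regulates lysosomal biogenesis and autophagy. The S211A change makes this serine non-phosphorylatable. The associated publication concerns multistep regulation of TFEB by MTORC1, so the construct suits studies of how loss of phosphorylation at this site affects TFEB behaviour in transfected cells, with the tags available for detection or pull-down.
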