Features (pLannotate 1.2.2; 21 found; start..end, strand, type, name):
      1..380     +  enhancer       CMV enhancer: human cytomegalovirus immediate early enhancer
    381..584     +  promoter       CMV promoter: human cytomegalovirus (CMV) immediate early promoter
    580..613     +  LTR            5' LTR (truncated) (fragment): truncated 5' long terminal repeat (LTR) from HIV-1
    629..647     +  promoter       T7 promoter: promoter for bacteriophage T7 RNA polymerase
    732..2159    +  CDS            TFEB: TFEB_HUMAN - Also known as BHLHE35. Experimental evidence at protein level: Swiss-Prot protein existence level 1. Transcription factor that acts as a master regulator of lysosomal biogenesis, autophagy, lysosomal exocytosis, lipid catabolism, energy metabolism and immune response (PubMed:21617040, PubMed:22576015, PubMed:22343943, PubMed:22692423, PubMed:30120233, PubMed:31672913). Specifically recognizes and binds E-box sequences (5'-CANNTG-3'); efficient DNA-binding requires dimerization with itself or with another MiT/TFE family member such as TFE3 or MITF (PubMed:1748288, PubMed:19556463,
   2217..2234    +  CDS            capTEV™ (fragment): composite tag for in vivo biotinylation, TEV protease cleavage, and 6xHis tagging
   2284..2508    +  polyA_signal   bGH poly(A) signal: bovine growth hormone polyadenylation signal
   2512..2533    +  promoter       SV40 promoter (fragment): SV40 enhancer and early promoter
   2554..2982    +  rep_origin     f1 ori (sequence partly withheld): f1 bacteriophage origin of replication; arrow indicates direction of (+) strand synthesis
   2996..3325    +  promoter       SV40 promoter: SV40 enhancer and early promoter
   3392..4183    +  CDS            neo: KKA2_KLEPN - Also known as kan, nptII. Experimental evidence at protein level: Swiss-Prot protein existence level 1. Resistance to kanamycin, neomycin, paromomycin, ribostamycin, butirosin and gentamicin B. From Klebsiella pneumoniae.
   4207..4365    +  CDS            ble (fragment): BLE_KLEPN - Experimental evidence at protein level: Swiss-Prot protein existence level 1. Binding protein with a strong affinity to the bleomycin family of antibiotics. Binds to CL990; an antimitotic-antibiotic compound. From Klebsiella pneumoniae.
   4360..4481    +  polyA_signal   SV40 poly(A) signal: SV40 polyadenylation signal
   4554..4570    -  protein_bind   lac operator: The lac repressor binds to the lac operator to inhibit transcription in E. coli. This inhibition can be relieved by adding lactose or isopropyl-β-D-thiogalactopyranoside (IPTG). lac repressor encoded by lacI
   4578..4608    -  promoter       lac promoter: promoter for the E. coli lac operon
   4623..4644    -  protein_bind   CAP binding site: CAP binding activates transcription in the presence of cAMP. E. coli catabolite activator protein
   4657..4749    -  CDS            lacI (fragment): lac repressor; lacI; The lac repressor binds to the lac operator to inhibit transcription in E. coli. This inhibition can be relieved by adding lactose or isopropyl-β-D-thiogalactopyranoside (IPTG).
   4932..5520    -  rep_origin     ori: high-copy-number ColE1/pMB1/pBR322/pUC origin of replication
   5691..6551    -  CDS            AmpR: β-lactamase; bla; confers resistance to ampicillin, carbenicillin, and related antibiotics
   6552..6656    -  promoter       AmpR promoter: bla
   6715..6767    -  misc_feature   bom (fragment): basis of mobility region from pBR322
>Addgene plasmid #99957 | pcDNA3.1-TFEBS211A-MYC (#805) | addgene full sequence | sequence record 198131 | Addgene NGS Result
GACATTGATTATTGACTAGTTATTAATAGTAATCAATTACGGGGTCATTAGTTCATAGCCCATATATGGA
GTTCCGCGTTACATAACTTACGGTAAATGGCCCGCCTGGCTGACCGCCCAACGACCCCCGCCCATTGACG
TCAATAATGACGTATGTTCCCATAGTAACGCCAATAGGGACTTTCCATTGACGTCAATGGGTGGAGTATT
TACGGTAAACTGCCCACTTGGCAGTACATCAAGTGTATCATATGCCAAGTACGCCCCCTATTGACGTCAA
TGACGGTAAATGGCCCGCCTGGCATTATGCCCAGTACATGACCTTATGGGACTTTCCTACTTGGCAGTAC
ATCTACGTATTAGTCATCGCTATTACCATGGTGATGCGGTTTTGGCAGTACATCAATGGGCGTGGATAGC
GGTTTGACTCACGGGGATTTCCAAGTCTCCACCCCATTGACGTCAATGGGAGTTTGTTTTGGCACCAAAA
TCAACGGGACTTTCCAAAATGTCGTAACAACTCCGCCCCATTGACGCAAATGGGCGGTAGGCGTGTACGG
TGGGAGGTCTATATAAGCAGAGCTCTCTGGCTAACTAGAGAACCCACTGCTTACTGGCTTATCGAAATTA
ATACGACTCACTATAGGGAGACCCAAGCTGGCTAGCGTTTAAACGGGCCCTCTAGACTCGAGCGGCCGCC
ACTGTGCTGGATATCTGCAGAATTCGCCACCATGGCGTCACGCATAGGGTTGCGCATGCAGCTCATGCGG
GAGCAGGCGCAGCAGGAGGAGCAACGGGAGCGCATGCAGCAACAGGCTGTCATGCATTACATGCAGCAGC
AGCAGCAGCAGCAACAGCAGCAGCTCGGAGGGCCGCCCACCCCGGCCATCAATACCCCCGTCCACTTCCA
GTCGCCACCACCTGTGCCTGGGGAGGTGTTGAAGGTGCAGTCCTACCTGGAGAATCCCACATCCTACCAT
CTGCAGCAGTCGCAGCATCAGAAGGTGCGGGAGTACCTGTCCGAGACCTATGGAAACAAGTTTGCTGCCC
ACATCAGCCCAGCCCAGGGCTCTCCGAAACCCCCACCAGCCGCCTCCCCAGGGGTGCGAGCTGGACACGT
GCTGTCCTCCTCCGCTGGCAACAGTGCTCCCAATAGCCCCATGGCCATGCTGCACATTGGCTCCAACCCT
GAGAGGGAGTTGGATGATGTCATTGACAACATTATGCGTCTGGACGATGTCCTTGGCTACATCAATCCTG
AAATGCAGATGCCCAACACGCTACCCCTGTCCAGCAGCCACCTGAATGTGTACAGCAGCGACCCCCAGGT
CACAGCCTCCCTGGTGGGCGTCACCAGCAGCGCGTGCCCTGCGGACCTGACCCAGAAGCGAGAGCTCACA
GATGCTGAGAGCAGGGCCCTGGCCAAGGAGCGGCAGAAGAAAGACAATCACAACTTAATTGAAAGGAGAC
GAAGGTTCAACATCAATGACCGCATCAAGGAGTTGGGAATGCTGATCCCCAAGGCCAATGACCTGGACGT
GCGCTGGAACAAGGGCACCATCCTCAAGGCCTCTGTGGATTACATCCGGAGGATGCAGAAGGACCTGCAA
AAGTCCAGGGAGCTGGAGAACCACTCTCGCCGCCTGGAGATGACCAACAAGCAGCTCTGGCTCCGTATCC
AGGAGCTGGAGATGCAGGCTCGAGTGCACGGCCTCCCTACCACCTCCCCGTCCGGCATGAACATGGCTGA
GCTGGCCCAGCAGGTGGTGAAGCAGGAGCTGCCTAGCGAAGAGGGCCCAGGGGAGGCCCTGATGCTGGGG
GCTGAGGTCCCTGACCCTGAGCCACTGCCAGCTCTGCCCCCGCAAGCCCCGCTGCCCCTGCCCACCCAGC
CACCGTCCCCATTCCATCACCTGGACTTCAGCCACAGCCTGAGCTTTGGGGGCAGGGAGGACGAGGGTCC
CCCGGGCTACCCCGAACCCCTGGCGCCGGGGCATGGCTCCCCATTCCCCAGCCTGTCCAAGAAGGATCTG
GACCTCATGCTCCTGGACGACTCACTGCTACCGCTGGCCTCTGATCCACTTCTGTCCACCATGTCCCCCG
AGGCCTCCAAGGCCAGCAGCCGCCGGAGCAGCTTCAGCATGGAGGAGGGCGATGTGCTGTCAAGCTTTCT
AGAACAAAAACTCATCTCAGAAGAGGATCTGAATAGCGCCGTCGACCATCATCATCATCATCATTGAGTT
TAAACGGTCTCCAGCTTAAGTTTAAACCGCTGATCAGCCTCGACTGTGCCTTCTAGTTGCCAGCCATCTG
TTGTTTGCCCCTCCCCCGTGCCTTCCTTGACCCTGGAAGGTGCCACTCCCACTGTCCTTTCCTAATAAAA
TGAGGAAATTGCATCGCATTGTCTGAGTAGGTGTCATTCTATTCTGGGGGGTGGGGTGGGGCAGGACAGC
AAGGGGGAGGATTGGGAAGACAATAGCAGGCATGCTGGGGATGCGGTGGGCTCTATGGCTTCTGAGGCGG
AAAGAACCAGCTGGGGCTCTAGGGGGTATCCCC
[124 nt withheld, positions 2554-2677]
C
[91 nt withheld, positions 2679-2769]
A
[49 nt withheld, positions 2771-2819]
CCTTTGACGTTGGAGTCCACGTTCTTT
[37 nt withheld, positions 2847-2883]
ACCCTATCTCGGTCTATTCTTTTGATTTATAAGGGATTTTGCCGATTTCGGCCTATTGGTTAAAAAATGA
GCTGATTTAACAAAAATTTAACGCGAATTAATTCTGTGGAATGTGTGTCAGTTAGGGTGTGGAAAGTCCC
CAGGCTCCCCAGCAGGCAGAAGTATGCAAAGCATGCATCTCAATTAGTCAGCAACCAGGTGTGGAAAGTC
CCCAGGCTCCCCAGCAGGCAGAAGTATGCAAAGCATGCATCTCAATTAGTCAGCAACCATAGTCCCGCCC
CTAACTCCGCCCATCCCGCCCCTAACTCCGCCCAGTTCCGCCCATTCTCCGCCCCATGGCTGACTAATTT
TTTTTATTTATGCAGAGGCCGAGGCCGCCTCTGCCTCTGAGCTATTCCAGAAGTAGTGAGGAGGCTTTTT
TGGAGGCCTAGGCTTTTGCAAAAAGCTCCCGGGAGCTTGTATATCCATTTTCGGATCTGATCAAGAGACA
GGATGAGGATCGTTTCGCATGATTGAACAAGATGGATTGCACGCAGGTTCTCCGGCCGCTTGGGTGGAGA
GGCTATTCGGCTATGACTGGGCACAACAGACAATCGGCTGCTCTGATGCCGCCGTGTTCCGGCTGTCAGC
GCAGGGGCGCCCGGTTCTTTTTGTCAAGACCGACCTGTCCGGTGCCCTGAATGAACTGCAGGACGAGGCA
GCGCGGCTATCGTGGCTGGCCACGACGGGCGTTCCTTGCGCAGCTGTGCTCGACGTTGTCACTGAAGCGG
GAAGGGACTGGCTGCTATTGGGCGAAGTGCCGGGGCAGGATCTCCTGTCATCTCACCTTGCTCCTGCCGA
GAAAGTATCCATCATGGCTGATGCAATGCGGCGGCTGCATACGCTTGATCCGGCTACCTGCCCATTCGAC
CACCAAGCGAAACATCGCATCGAGCGAGCACGTACTCGGATGGAAGCCGGTCTTGTCGATCAGGATGATC
TGGACGAAGAGCATCAGGGGCTCGCGCCAGCCGAACTGTTCGCCAGGCTCAAGGCGCGCATGCCCGACGG
CGAGGATCTCGTCGTGACCCATGGCGATGCCTGCTTGCCGAATATCATGGTGGAAAATGGCCGCTTTTCT
GGATTCATCGACTGTGGCCGGCTGGGTGTGGCGGACCGCTATCAGGACATAGCGTTGGCTACCCGTGATA
TTGCTGAAGAGCTTGGCGGCGAATGGGCTGACCGCTTCCTCGTGCTTTACGGTATCGCCGCTCCCGATTC
GCAGCGCATCGCCTTCTATCGCCTTCTTGACGAGTTCTTCTGAGCGGGACTCTGGGGTTCGAAATGACCG
ACCAAGCGACGCCCAACCTGCCATCACGAGATTTCGATTCCACCGCCGCCTTCTATGAAAGGTTGGGCTT
CGGAATCGTTTTCCGGGACGCCGGCTGGATGATCCTCCAGCGCGGGGATCTCATGCTGGAGTTCTTCGCC
CACCCCAACTTGTTTATTGCAGCTTATAATGGTTACAAATAAAGCAATAGCATCACAAATTTCACAAATA
AAGCATTTTTTTCACTGCATTCTAGTTGTGGTTTGTCCAAACTCATCAATGTATCTTATCATGTCTGTAT
ACCGTCGACCTCTAGCTAGAGCTTGGCGTAATCATGGTCATAGCTGTTTCCTGTGTGAAATTGTTATCCG
CTCACAATTCCACACAACATACGAGCCGGAAGCATAAAGTGTAAAGCCTGGGGTGCCTAATGAGTGAGCT
AACTCACATTAATTGCGTTGCGCTCACTGCCCGCTTTCCAGTCGGGAAACCTGTCGTGCCAGCTGCATTA
ATGAATCGGCCAACGCGCGGGGAGAGGCGGTTTGCGTATTGGGCGCTCTTCCGCTTCCTCGCTCACTGAC
TCGCTGCGCTCGGTCGTTCGGCTGCGGCGAGCGGTATCAGCTCACTCAAAGGCGGTAATACGGTTATCCA
CAGAATCAGGGGATAACGCAGGAAAGAACATGTGAGCAAAAGGCCAGCAAAAGGCCAGGAACCGTAAAAA
GGCCGCGTTGCTGGCGTTTTTCCATAGGCTCCGCCCCCCTGACGAGCATCACAAAAATCGACGCTCAAGT
CAGAGGTGGCGAAACCCGACAGGACTATAAAGATACCAGGCGTTTCCCCCTGGAAGCTCCCTCGTGCGCT
CTCCTGTTCCGACCCTGCCGCTTACCGGATACCTGTCCGCCTTTCTCCCTTCGGGAAGCGTGGCGCTTTC
TCATAGCTCACGCTGTAGGTATCTCAGTTCGGTGTAGGTCGTTCGCTCCAAGCTGGGCTGTGTGCACGAA
CCCCCCGTTCAGCCCGACCGCTGCGCCTTATCCGGTAACTATCGTCTTGAGTCCAACCCGGTAAGACACG
ACTTATCGCCACTGGCAGCAGCCACTGGTAACAGGATTAGCAGAGCGAGGTATGTAGGCGGTGCTACAGA
GTTCTTGAAGTGGTGGCCTAACTACGGCTACACTAGAAGAACAGTATTTGGTATCTGCGCTCTGCTGAAG
CCAGTTACCTTCGGAAAAAGAGTTGGTAGCTCTTGATCCGGCAAACAAACCACCGCTGGTAGCGGTGGTT
TTTTTGTTTGCAAGCAGCAGATTACGCGCAGAAAAAAAGGATCTCAAGAAGATCCTTTGATCTTTTCTAC
GGGGTCTGACGCTCAGTGGAACGAAAACTCACGTTAAGGGATTTTGGTCATGAGATTATCAAAAAGGATC
TTCACCTAGATCCTTTTAAATTAAAAATGAAGTTTTAAATCAATCTAAAGTATATATGAGTAAACTTGGT
CTGACAGTTACCAATGCTTAATCAGTGAGGCACCTATCTCAGCGATCTGTCTATTTCGTTCATCCATAGT
TGCCTGACTCCCCGTCGTGTAGATAACTACGATACGGGAGGGCTTACCATCTGGCCCCAGTGCTGCAATG
ATACCGCGAGACCCACGCTCACCGGCTCCAGATTTATCAGCAATAAACCAGCCAGCCGGAAGGGCCGAGC
GCAGAAGTGGTCCTGCAACTTTATCCGCCTCCATCCAGTCTATTAATTGTTGCCGGGAAGCTAGAGTAAG
TAGTTCGCCAGTTAATAGTTTGCGCAACGTTGTTGCCATTGCTACAGGCATCGTGGTGTCACGCTCGTCG
TTTGGTATGGCTTCATTCAGCTCCGGTTCCCAACGATCAAGGCGAGTTACATGATCCCCCATGTTGTGCA
AAAAAGCGGTTAGCTCCTTCGGTCCTCCGATCGTTGTCAGAAGTAAGTTGGCCGCAGTGTTATCACTCAT
GGTTATGGCAGCACTGCATAATTCTCTTACTGTCATGCCATCCGTAAGATGCTTTTCTGTGACTGGTGAG
TACTCAACCAAGTCATTCTGAGAATAGTGTATGCGGCGACCGAGTTGCTCTTGCCCGGCGTCAATACGGG
ATAATACCGCGCCACATAGCAGAACTTTAAAAGTGCTCATCATTGGAAAACGTTCTTCGGGGCGAAAACT
CTCAAGGATCTTACCGCTGTTGAGATCCAGTTCGATGTAACCCACTCGTGCACCCAACTGATCTTCAGCA
TCTTTTACTTTCACCAGCGTTTCTGGGTGAGCAAAAACAGGAAGGCAAAATGCCGCAAAAAAGGGAATAA
GGGCGACACGGAAATGTTGAATACTCATACTCTTCCTTTTTCAATATTATTGAAGCATTTATCAGGGTTA
TTGTCTCATGAGCGGATACATATTTGAATGTATTTAGAAAAATAAACAAATAGGGGTTCCGCGCACATTT
CCCCGAAAAGTGCCACCTGACGTCGACGGATCGGGAGATCTCCCGATCCCCTATGGTGCACTCTCAGTAC
AATCTGCTCTGATGCCGCATAGTTAAGCCAGTATCTGCTCCCTGCTTGTGTGTTGGAGGTCGCTGAGTAG
TGCGCGAGCAAAATTTAAGCTACAACAAGGCAAGGCTTGACCGACAATTGCATGAAGAATCTGCTTAGGG
TTAGGCGTTTTGCGCTGCTTCGCGATGTACGGGCCAGATATACGCGTT
